Addgene plasmid #43551: III-CATA
Depositing lab: Chad Cowan & Kiran Musunuru. Depositing organization: Harvard University. Publication: A TALEN Genome-Editing System for Generating Human Stem Cell-Based Disease Models. Ding Q, Lee YK, Schaefer EA, Peters DT, Veres A, Kim K, Kuperwasser N, Motola DL, Meissner TB, Hendriks WT, Trevisan M, Gupta RM, Moisan A, Banks E, Friesen M, Schinzel RT, Xia F, Tang A, Xia Y, Figueroa E, Wann A, Ahfeldt T, Daheron L, Zhang F, Rubin LL, Peng LF, Chung RT, Musunuru K, Cowan CA. Cell Stem Cell. 2012 Dec 12. pii: S1934-5909(12)00645-5. doi: 10.1016/j.stem.2012.11.011. PubMed 23246482.
Backbone
  Vector backbone: pCRII-TOPO
  Backbone manufacturer: Invitrogen
  Backbone size w/o insert (bp): 3973
  Vector type: Bacterial Cloning
Growth in bacteria
  Bacterial resistance: Ampicillin and Kanamycin, 100 & 50 μg/mL
  Growth temperature: 37°C
  Growth strain: Top10
  Copy number: High Copy
Gene/Insert
  Gene/Insert name: III-CATA
  Species: Synthetic
  Insert size (bp): 426
  Cloning method: TOPO Cloning
  Sequencing primers: 5′ T7; 3′ M13-rev
Terms and licenses: Academic/Nonprofit Terms; Industry Terms: Not Available to Industry
How to cite: III-CATA was a gift from Chad Cowan & Kiran Musunuru (Addgene plasmid # 43551 ; http://n2t.net/addgene:43551 ; RRID:Addgene_43551)
