[The description below was written by a language model from this plasmid's Addgene catalogue record.]
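Description:
III-CATA is a bacterial cloning plasmid built on the commercial pCRII-TOPO backbone (about 4 kb without insert), into which a 426 bp synthetic fragment was placed by TOPO cloning. It is a high-copy plasmid propagated in E. coli, and the record lists dual selection with ampicillin and kanamycin, consistent with the two resistance markers carried by this backbone. No feature table accompanies the entry, so the origin of replication and the other backbone elements are not itemised. The listed sequencing primers, T7 on the 5′ side and M13 reverse on the 3′ side, indicate that the insert sits in the standard cloning site flanked by those priming sites.

The insert is described only by its name and as synthetic. The associated publication describes a TALEN genome-editing system for generating human stem cell-based disease models, which suggests that this plasmid is one member of a library of pre-assembled TAL effector repeat modules. On that reading, "CATA" would denote the four DNA bases recognised by a tetramer of repeats, a size roughly consistent with a 426 bp insert, and "III" would denote the module's position in the ordered assembly of a full repeat array. This interpretation is inferred from the name, insert size and publication title, and the catalogue fields do not state it explicitly. The plasmid carries no expression cassette for mammalian cells according to the record. It appears to serve as a storage and amplification vector from which the module is recovered for assembly into a final TALEN expression construct.
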