>Addgene plasmid #43551 | III-CATA | depositor partial sequence | sequence record 58816 | III-CATA sequence 426 bps
CGTCTCGGCTCACCCCAGAGCAGGTCGTGGCGATCGCAAGCCACGACGGAGGAAAGCAAGCCTTGGAAAC
AGTACAGAGGCTGTTGCCTGTGCTGTGCCAAGCGCACGGACTCACCCCAGAGCAGGTCGTGGCAATCGCC
TCCAACATTGGCGGGAAACAGGCACTCGAGACTGTCCAGCGCCTGCTTCCCGTGCTGTGCCAAGCGCACG
GCCTCACCCCAGAGCAGGTCGTGGCCATTGCCTCGAATGGAGGGGGCAAACAGGCGTTGGAAACCGTACA
ACGATTGCTGCCGGTGCTGTGCCAAGCGCACGGATTAACCCCAGAGCAGGTCGTGGCAATCGCCTCCAAC
ATTGGCGGGAAACAGGCACTCGAGACTGTCCAGCGCCTGCTTCCCGTGCTGTGCCAAGCGCACGGACTCA
GAGACG
