>Addgene plasmid #43551 | III-CATA | addgene partial sequence | sequence record 61588 | M13-F20 5'-TGTAAAACGACGGCCAGT-3'
TGGGCGAATTGGGCCCTCTAGATGCATGCTCGAGCGGCCGCCAGTGTGATGGATATCTGCAGAATTCGCC
CTTGATGCCGTCCTAGCGCGTCTCGGCTCACCCCAGAGCAGGTCGTGGCGATCGCAAGCCACGACGGAGG
AAAGCAAGCCTTGGAAACAGTACAGAGGCTGTTGCCTGTGCTGTGCCAAGCGCACGGACTCACCCCAGAG
CAGGTCGTGGCAATCGCCTCCAACATTGGCGGGAAACAGGCACTCGAGACTGTCCAGCGCCTGCTTCCCG
TGCTGTGCCAAGCGCACGGCCTCACCCCAGAGCAGGTCGTGGCCATTGCCTCGAATGGAGGGGGCAAACA
GGCGTTGGAAACCGTACAACGATTGCTGCCGGTGCTGTGCCAAGCGCACGGATTAACCCCAGAGCAGGTC
GTGGCAATCGCCTCCAACATTGGCGGGAAACAGGCACTCGAGACTGTCCAGCGCCTGCTTCCCGTGCTGT
GCCAAGCGCACGGACTCAGAGACGTGGGCACAGGAAAGATACTTAAGGGCGAATTCCAGCACACTGGCGG
CCGTTACTAGTGGATCCGAGCTCGGTACCAAGCTTGATGCATAGCTTGAGTATTCTATAGTGTCACCTAA
ATAGCTTGGCGTAATCATGGTCATAGCTGTTTCCTGTGTGAAATTGTTATCCGCTCACAATTCCACACAA
CATACGAGCCGGAAGCATAAAGTGTAAAGCCTGGGGTGCCTAATGAGTGAGCTAACTCACATTAATTGCG
TTGCGCTCACTGCCCGCTTTCCAGTCGGGAAACCTGTCGTGCCAGCTGCATTAATGAATCGGCCAACGCG
CGGGGAGAGGCGGTTTGCGTATTGGGCGCTCTTCCGCTTCCTCGCTCACTGACTCGCTGCGCTCGGTCGT
TCGGCTGCGGCGAGCGGTATCAGCTCACTCAAAGGCGGTAATACGGTTATCCACAGA
